Addgene plasmid #232891: pML107-KAE1
Purpose: Plasmid expressing Cas9 and gRNA GATGACAACTGAATGCAGAG which targets the KAE1 gene.
Depositing lab: Jolanda Van Leeuwen. Depositing organization: University of Massachusetts, Worcester. Publication: The modifiers that cause changes in gene essentiality. Batte A, Bosch-Guiteras N, Pons C, Ota M, Lopes M, Sharma S, Tellini N, Paltenghi C, Conti M, Kan KT, Ho UL, Wiederkehr M, Barraud J, Ashe M, Aloy P, Liti G, Chabes A, Parts L, van Leeuwen J. Cell Syst. 2026 Mar 2:101515. doi: 10.1016/j.cels.2025.101515. PubMed 41775267.
Backbone
  Vector backbone: pML107
  Backbone manufacturer: Laughery et al, 2015, Yeast
  Backbone size w/o insert (bp): 12367
  Vector type: Yeast Expression, CRISPR
  Selectable markers: LEU2
Growth in bacteria
  Bacterial resistance: Ampicillin, 100 μg/mL
  Growth temperature: 37°C
  Growth strain: DH5alpha
  Copy number: High Copy
Gene/Insert
  Gene/Insert name: KAE1 gRNA (alt name: YKR038C)
  gRNA/shRNA sequence: GATGACAACTGAATGCAGAG
  Species: S. cerevisiae (budding yeast)
  Insert size (bp): 33
  Entrez Gene: KAE1
  Promoter: snR52
  Cloning method: Restriction Enzyme; 5′ cloning site SwaI (destroyed during cloning); 3′ cloning site BclI (destroyed during cloning)
Terms and licenses: Academic/Nonprofit Terms; Industry Terms: Not Available to Industry
How to cite: pML107-KAE1 was a gift from Jolanda Van Leeuwen (Addgene plasmid # 232891 ; http://n2t.net/addgene:232891 ; RRID:Addgene_232891)
