[The description below was written by a language model from this plasmid's Addgene catalogue record and pLannotate feature annotations shown in this document.]
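Description:
pML107-KAE1 is a single-plasmid CRISPR/Cas9 vector for genome editing in budding yeast, built on the pML107 backbone (about 12.4 kb in total). It is an E. coli–yeast shuttle plasmid. In bacteria it replicates at high copy from a ColE1/pUC-type origin and is selected through the β-lactamase (AmpR) gene. In Saccharomyces cerevisiae it is maintained as a multicopy episome through the 2μ origin and is selected by leucine prototrophy from a LEU2 cassette driven by its native promoter. An f1 origin and remnants of a pBluescript-type cloning region are also present, including T7 and T3 promoters, lac promoter/operator elements and lacZα fragments. These are carried over from the parental vector and play no role in the editing function.

The payload consists of two expression units. Streptococcus pyogenes Cas9 is transcribed from the strong constitutive TDH3 (GAP) promoter and terminated by the ADH1 terminator. In the opposite orientation, the RNA polymerase III SNR52 promoter drives a single guide RNA. This comprises a 20-nucleotide spacer targeting the S. cerevisiae gene KAE1 (YKR038C) fused to the standard S. pyogenes gRNA scaffold and ends at the SUP4 tRNA terminator. The guide was introduced as a short 33 bp insert between the SwaI and BclI sites of pML107, both of which were destroyed during cloning.

Once transformed into a leu2 yeast strain, the plasmid supplies both nuclease and guide to make a double-strand break at the KAE1 locus. Such a break is typically repaired with a co-supplied donor template to introduce a defined deletion or allele. The record does not specify the intended edit, although the associated study concerns genetic modifiers that alter gene essentiality.
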