Features (pLannotate 1.2.2; 26 found; start..end, strand, type, name):
     27..45      +  promoter       T7 promoter: promoter for bacteriophage T7 RNA polymerase
     54..107     -  misc_feature   MCS (fragment): pBluescript multiple cloning site
    132..798     +  promoter       GAP promoter: S. cerevisiae TDH3; promoter for glyceraldehyde-3-phosphate dehydrogenase
    833..4936    +  CDS            cas9: CAS9_STRP1 - Also known as csn1 From Streptococcus pyogenes serotype M1.
   4994..5181    +  terminator     ADH1 terminator: S. cerevisiae ADH1; transcription terminator for the S. cerevisiae alcohol dehydrogenase 1 (ADH1) gene
   5299..5318    -  terminator     SUP4 terminator: transcription terminator for the S. cerevisiae SUP4 tRNA gene
   5323..5397    -  misc_RNA       gRNA scaffold: guide RNA scaffold for the Streptococcus pyogenes CRISPR/Cas9 system
   5418..5686    -  promoter       SNR52 promoter: promoter for the S. cerevisiae small nucleolar RNA gene SNR52
   5717..5735    -  promoter       T3 promoter: promoter for bacteriophage T3 RNA polymerase
   5778..5800    -  protein_bind   lac operator (fragment): The lac repressor binds to the lac operator to inhibit transcription in E. coli. This inhibition can be relieved by adding lactose or isopropyl-β-D-thiogalactopyranoside (IPTG). lac repressor encoded by lacI
   5804..5834    -  promoter       lac promoter: promoter for the E. coli lac operon
   5849..5870    -  protein_bind   CAP binding site: CAP binding activates transcription in the presence of cAMP. E. coli catabolite activator protein
   5883..5975    -  CDS            lacI (fragment): lac repressor; lacI; The lac repressor binds to the lac operator to inhibit transcription in E. coli. This inhibition can be relieved by adding lactose or isopropyl-β-D-thiogalactopyranoside (IPTG).
   6158..6746    -  rep_origin     ori: high-copy-number ColE1/pMB1/pBR322/pUC origin of replication
   6917..7777    -  CDS            AmpR: β-lactamase; bla; confers resistance to ampicillin, carbenicillin, and related antibiotics
   7778..7882    -  promoter       AmpR promoter: bla
   7909..9255    -  rep_origin     2μ ori: yeast 2μ plasmid origin of replication
   9323..9358    +  CDS            rop (fragment): Rop protein, which maintains plasmids at low copy number; rop
   9460..9510    +  misc_feature   bom (fragment): basis of mobility region from pBR322
   9509..9625    +  CDS            NFS1 (fragment): NFS1_YEAST - Also known as SPL1 From Saccharomyces cerevisiae (strain ATCC 204508 / S288c) (Baker's yeast).
   9990..11081   -  CDS            LEU2: LEU3_YEAST - Experimental evidence at protein level: Swiss-Prot protein existence level 1. Catalyzes the oxidation of 3-carboxy-2-hydroxy-4- methylpentanoate (3-isopropylmalate) to 3-carboxy-4-methyl-2- oxopentanoate. The product decarboxylates to 4-methyl-2 oxopentanoate. From Saccharomyces cerevisiae (strain ATCC 204508 / S288c) (Baker's yeast).
  11082..11489   -  promoter       LEU2 promoter: S. cerevisiae LEU2
  11629..11706   -  CDS            YO192_YEAST (fragment): Experimental evidence at protein level: Swiss-Prot protein existence level 1. From Saccharomyces cerevisiae (strain ATCC 204508 / S288c) (Baker's yeast).
  11737..11789   +  misc_feature   bom (fragment): basis of mobility region from pBR322
  11817..12245   -  rep_origin     f1 ori (sequence partly withheld): f1 bacteriophage origin of replication; arrow indicates direction of (+) strand synthesis
  12249..19      -  CDS            lacZα (fragment) (across the origin): LacZα fragment of β-galactosidase; lacZ fragment
>Addgene plasmid #232891 | pML107-KAE1 | addgene full sequence | sequence record 470392 | Addgene NGS Result
GTAAAACGACGGCCAGTGAGCGCGCGTAATACGACTCACTATAGGGCGAATTGGGTACCGGGCCCCCCCT
CGAGGTCGACGGTATCGATAAGCTTGATATCGAATTCAGTCTACTAGTCAGTTCGAGTTTATCATTATCA
ATACTGCCATTTCAAAGAATACGTAAATAATTAATAGTAGTGATTTTCCTAACTTTATTTAGTCAAAAAA
TTAGCCTTTTAATTCTGCTGTAACCCGTACATGCCCAAAATAGGGGGCGGGTTACACAGAATATATAACA
TCGTAGGTGTCTGGGTGAACAGTTTATTCCTGGCATCCACTAAATATAATGGAGCCCGCTTTTTAAGCTG
GCATCCAGAAAAAAAAAGAATCCCAGCACCAAAATATTGTTTTCTTCACCAACCATCAGTTCATAGGTCC
ATTCTCTTAGCGCAACTACAGAGAACAGGGGCACAAACAGGCAAAAAACGGGCACAACCTCAATGGAGTG
ATGCAACCTGCCTGGAGTAAATGATGACACAAGGCAATTGACCCACGCATGTATCTATCTCATTTTCTTA
CACCTTCTATTACCTTCTGCTCTCTCTGATTTGGAAAAAGCTGAAAAAAAAGGTTGAAACCAGTTCCCTG
AAATTATTCCCCTACTTGACTAATAAGTATATAAAGACGGTAGGTATTGATTGTAATTCTGTAAATCTAT
TTCTTAAACTTCTTAAATTCTACTTTTATAGTTAGTCTTTTTTTTAGTTTTAAAACACCAAGAACTTAGT
TTCGAATAAACACACATAAACAAACAAAAGATCTGATATGGATCGAATTAGATCTCGCCACCATGGACAA
GAAGTATTCTATCGGACTGGACATCGGGACTAATAGCGTCGGGTGGGCCGTCATCACTGACGAGTACAAG
GTGCCCTCTAAGAAGTTCAAGGTGCTCGGGAACACCGACCGGCATTCCATCAAGAAAAATCTGATCGGAG
CTCTCCTCTTTGATTCAGGGGAGACCGCTGAAGCAACCCGCCTCAAGCGGACTGCTAGACGGCGGTACAC
CAGGAGGAAGAACCGGATTTGTTACCTTCAAGAGATATTCTCCAACGAAATGGCAAAGGTCGACGACAGC
TTCTTCCATAGGCTGGAAGAATCATTCCTCGTGGAAGAGGATAAGAAGCATGAACGGCATCCCATCTTCG
GTAATATCGTCGACGAGGTGGCCTATCACGAGAAATACCCAACCATCTACCATCTTCGCAAAAAGCTGGT
GGACTCAACCGACAAGGCAGACCTCCGGCTTATCTACCTGGCCCTGGCCCACATGATTAAGTTCAGAGGC
CACTTCCTGATCGAGGGCGACCTCAATCCTGACAATAGCGATGTGGATAAACTGTTCATCCAGCTGGTGC
AGACTTACAACCAGCTCTTTGAAGAGAACCCCATCAATGCAAGCGGAGTCGATGCCAAGGCCATTCTGTC
AGCCCGGCTGTCAAAGAGCCGCAGACTTGAGAATCTTATCGCTCAGCTGCCGGGTGAAAAGAAAAATGGA
CTGTTCGGGAACCTGATTGCTCTTTCACTTGGGCTGACTCCCAATTTCAAGTCTAATTTCGACCTGGCAG
AGGATGCCAAGCTGCAACTGTCCAAGGACACCTATGATGACGATCTCGACAACCTCCTGGCCCAGATCGG
TGACCAATACGCCGACCTTTTCCTTGCTGCTAAGAATCTTTCTGACGCCATCCTGCTGTCTGACATTCTC
CGCGTGAACACTGAAATCACCAAGGCCCCTCTTTCAGCTTCAATGATTAAGCGGTATGATGAGCACCACC
AGGACCTGACCCTGCTTAAGGCACTCGTCCGGCAGCAGCTTCCGGAGAAGTACAAGGAAATCTTCTTTGA
CCAGTCAAAGAATGGATACGCCGGCTACATCGACGGAGGTGCCTCCCAAGAGGAATTTTATAAGTTTATC
AAACCTATCCTTGAGAAGATGGACGGCACCGAAGAGCTCCTCGTGAAACTGAATCGGGAGGATCTGCTGC
GGAAGCAGCGCACTTTCGACAATGGGAGCATTCCCCACCAGATCCATCTTGGGGAGCTTCACGCCATCCT
TCGGCGCCAAGAGGACTTCTACCCCTTTCTTAAGGACAACAGGGAGAAGATTGAGAAAATTCTCACTTTC
CGCATCCCCTACTACGTGGGACCCCTCGCCAGAGGAAATAGCCGGTTTGCTTGGATGACCAGAAAGTCAG
AAGAAACTATCACTCCCTGGAACTTCGAAGAGGTGGTGGACAAGGGAGCCAGCGCTCAGTCATTCATCGA
ACGGATGACTAACTTCGATAAGAACCTCCCCAATGAGAAGGTCCTGCCGAAACATTCCCTGCTCTACGAG
TACTTTACCGTGTACAACGAGCTGACCAAGGTGAAATATGTCACCGAAGGGATGAGGAAGCCCGCATTCC
TGTCAGGCGAACAAAAGAAGGCAATTGTGGACCTTCTGTTCAAGACCAATAGAAAGGTGACCGTGAAGCA
GCTGAAGGAGGACTATTTCAAGAAAATTGAATGCTTCGACTCTGTGGAGATTAGCGGGGTCGAAGATCGG
TTCAACGCAAGCCTGGGTACCTACCATGATCTGCTTAAGATCATCAAGGACAAGGATTTTCTGGACAATG
AGGAGAAAGAGGACATCCTTGAGGACATTGTCCTGACTCTCACTCTGTTCGAGGACCGGGAAATGATCGA
GGAGAGGCTTAAGACCTACGCCCATCTGTTCGACGATAAAGTGATGAAGCAACTTAAACGGAGAAGATAT
ACCGGATGGGGACGCCTTAGCCGCAAACTCATCAACGGAATCCGGGACAAACAGAGCGGAAAGACCATTC
TTGATTTCCTTAAGAGCGACGGATTCGCTAATCGCAACTTCATGCAACTTATCCATGATGATTCCCTGAC
CTTTAAGGAGGACATCCAGAAGGCCCAAGTGTCTGGACAAGGTGACTCACTGCACGAGCATATCGCAAAT
CTGGCTGGTTCACCCGCTATTAAGAAGGGTATTCTCCAGACCGTGAAAGTCGTGGACGAGCTGGTCAAGG
TGATGGGTCGCCATAAACCAGAGAACATTGTCATCGAGATGGCCAGGGAAAACCAGACTACCCAGAAGGG
ACAGAAGAACAGCAGGGAGCGGATGAAAAGAATTGAGGAAGGGATTAAGGAGCTCGGGTCACAGATCCTT
AAAGAGCACCCGGTGGAAAACACCCAGCTTCAGAATGAGAAGCTCTATCTGTACTACCTTCAAAATGGAC
GCGATATGTATGTGGACCAAGAGCTTGATATCAACAGGCTCTCAGACTACGACGTGGACCACATCGTCCC
TCAGAGCTTCCTCAAAGACGACTCAATTGACAATAAGGTGCTGACTCGCTCAGACAAGAACCGGGGAAAG
TCAGATAACGTGCCCTCAGAGGAAGTCGTGAAAAAGATGAAGAACTATTGGCGCCAGCTTCTGAACGCAA
AGCTAATCACTCAGCGGAAGTTCGACAATCTCACTAAGGCTGAGAGGGGCGGACTGAGCGAACTGGACAA
AGCAGGATTCATTAAACGGCAACTTGTGGAGACTCGGCAGATTACTAAACATGTAGCCCAAATCCTTGAC
TCACGCATGAATACCAAGTACGACGAAAACGACAAACTTATCCGCGAGGTGAAGGTGATTACCCTGAAGT
CCAAGCTGGTCAGCGATTTCAGAAAGGACTTTCAATTCTACAAAGTGCGGGAGATCAATAACTATCATCA
TGCTCATGACGCATATCTGAATGCCGTGGTGGGAACCGCCCTAATCAAGAAGTACCCAAAGCTGGAAAGC
GAGTTCGTGTACGGAGACTACAAGGTCTACGACGTGCGCAAGATGATTGCCAAATCTGAGCAGGAGATCG
GAAAGGCCACCGCAAAGTACTTCTTCTACAGCAACATCATGAATTTCTTCAAGACCGAAATCACCCTTGC
AAACGGTGAGATCCGGAAGAGGCCGCTCATCGAGACTAATGGGGAGACTGGCGAAATCGTGTGGGACAAG
GGCAGAGATTTCGCTACCGTGCGCAAAGTGCTTTCTATGCCTCAAGTGAACATCGTGAAGAAAACCGAGG
TGCAAACCGGAGGCTTTTCTAAGGAATCAATCCTCCCCAAGCGCAACTCCGACAAGCTCATTGCAAGGAA
GAAGGATTGGGACCCTAAGAAGTACGGCGGATTCGATTCACCAACTGTGGCTTATTCTGTCCTGGTCGTG
GCTAAGGTGGAAAAAGGAAAGTCTAAGAAGCTCAAGAGCGTGAAGGAACTGCTGGGTATCACCATTATGG
AGCGCAGCTCCTTCGAGAAGAACCCAATTGACTTTCTCGAAGCCAAAGGTTACAAGGAAGTCAAGAAGGA
CCTTATCATCAAGCTCCCAAAGTATAGCCTGTTCGAACTGGAGAATGGGCGGAAGCGGATGCTCGCCTCC
GCTGGCGAACTTCAGAAGGGTAATGAGCTGGCTCTCCCCTCCAAGTACGTGAATTTCCTCTACCTTGCAA
GCCATTACGAGAAGCTGAAGGGGAGCCCCGAGGACAACGAGCAAAAGCAACTGTTTGTGGAGCAGCATAA
GCATTATCTGGACGAGATCATTGAGCAGATTTCCGAGTTTTCTAAACGCGTCATTCTCGCTGATGCCAAC
CTCGATAAAGTCCTTAGCGCATACAATAAGCACAGAGACAAACCAATTCGGGAGCAGGCTGAGAATATCA
TCCACCTGTTCACCCTCACCAATCTTGGTGCCCCTGCCGCATTCAAGTACTTCGACACCACCATCGACCG
GAAACGCTATACCTCCACCAAAGAAGTGCTGGACGCCACCCTCATCCACCAGAGCATCACCGGACTTTAC
GAAACTCGGATTGACCTCTCACAGCTCGGAGGGGATGAGGGAGCTCCCAAGAAAAAGCGCAAGGTAGGTA
GTTCCGGATCCTAGACTCTCGAGGCGAATTTCTTATGATTTATGATTTTTATTATTAAATAAGTTATAAA
AAAAATAAGTGTATACAAATTTTAAAGTGACTCTTAGGTTTTAAAACGAAAATTCTTATTCTTGAGTAAC
TCTTTCCTGTAGGTCAGGTTGCTTTCTCAGGTATAGCATGAGGTCGCTCTTATTGACCACACCTCTACCG
GCATGCCGAGCAAATGCCTGCAAATCGCTCCCCATTTCTCTAGAGCGGCCGTGGTATCGTTTAGATTGGC
AATTACAGTGTCTTAGCTCACATGCTTATAACTAATTACATGACTCGAAGACATAAAAAACAAAAAAAGC
ACCACCGACTCGGTGCCACTTTTTCAAGTTGATAACGGACTAGCCTTATTTTAACTTGCTATTTCTAGCT
CTAAAACCTCTGCATTCAGTTGTCATCGATCATTTATCTTTCACTGCGGAGAAGTTTCGAACGCCGAAAC
ATGCGCACCAACTTTCACTTCTACAGCGTTTGACCAAAATCTTTTGAACAGAACATTGTAGGGTGTGAAA
AAATGCGCACCTTTACCGCTAGCCCAAGAGGGCACTACAAAATCTAGAGTTGTACTTCAAACGTACATGT
AATCACCTTGTATATACTCGAAAGAAAACATCAAGTTTCTGTATAAATATGAGTGAAAGCATAATCATAC
ATTATCTTTTCAAAGATTGTCCGCGGTGGAGCTCCAGCTTTTGTTCCCTTTAGTGAGGGTTAATTGCGCG
CTTGGCGTAATCATGGTCATAGCTGTTTCCTGTGTGAAATTGTTATCCGCTCACAATTCCACACAACATA
CGAGCCGGAAGCATAAAGTGTAAAGCCTGGGGTGCCTAATGAGTGAGCTAACTCACATTAATTGCGTTGC
GCTCACTGCCCGCTTTCCAGTCGGGAAACCTGTCGTGCCAGCTGCATTAATGAATCGGCCAACGCGCGGG
GAGAGGCGGTTTGCGTATTGGGCGCTCTTCCGCTTCCTCGCTCACTGACTCGCTGCGCTCGGTCGTTCGG
CTGCGGCGAGCGGTATCAGCTCACTCAAAGGCGGTAATACGGTTATCCACAGAATCAGGGGATAACGCAG
GAAAGAACATGTGAGCAAAAGGCCAGCAAAAGGCCAGGAACCGTAAAAAGGCCGCGTTGCTGGCGTTTTT
CCATAGGCTCCGCCCCCCTGACGAGCATCACAAAAATCGACGCTCAAGTCAGAGGTGGCGAAACCCGACA
GGACTATAAAGATACCAGGCGTTTCCCCCTGGAAGCTCCCTCGTGCGCTCTCCTGTTCCGACCCTGCCGC
TTACCGGATACCTGTCCGCCTTTCTCCCTTCGGGAAGCGTGGCGCTTTCTCATAGCTCACGCTGTAGGTA
TCTCAGTTCGGTGTAGGTCGTTCGCTCCAAGCTGGGCTGTGTGCACGAACCCCCCGTTCAGCCCGACCGC
TGCGCCTTATCCGGTAACTATCGTCTTGAGTCCAACCCGGTAAGACACGACTTATCGCCACTGGCAGCAG
CCACTGGTAACAGGATTAGCAGAGCGAGGTATGTAGGCGGTGCTACAGAGTTCTTGAAGTGGTGGCCTAA
CTACGGCTACACTAGAAGAACAGTATTTGGTATCTGCGCTCTGCTGAAGCCAGTTACCTTCGGAAAAAGA
GTTGGTAGCTCTTGATCCGGCAAACAAACCACCGCTGGTAGCGGTGGTTTTTTTGTTTGCAAGCAGCAGA
TTACGCGCAGAAAAAAAGGATCTCAAGAAGATCCTTTGATCTTTTCTACGGGGTCTGACGCTCAGTGGAA
CGAAAACTCACGTTAAGGGATTTTGGTCATGAGATTATCAAAAAGGATCTTCACCTAGATCCTTTTAAAT
TAAAAATGAAGTTTTAAATCAATCTAAAGTATATATGAGTAAACTTGGTCTGACAGTTACCAATGCTTAA
TCAGTGAGGCACCTATCTCAGCGATCTGTCTATTTCGTTCATCCATAGTTGCCTGACTCCCCGTCGTGTA
GATAACTACGATACGGGAGGGCTTACCATCTGGCCCCAGTGCTGCAATGATACCGCGAGACCCACGCTCA
CCGGCTCCAGATTTATCAGCAATAAACCAGCCAGCCGGAAGGGCCGAGCGCAGAAGTGGTCCTGCAACTT
TATCCGCCTCCATCCAGTCTATTAATTGTTGCCGGGAAGCTAGAGTAAGTAGTTCGCCAGTTAATAGTTT
GCGCAACGTTGTTGCCATTGCTACAGGCATCGTGGTGTCACGCTCGTCGTTTGGTATGGCTTCATTCAGC
TCCGGTTCCCAACGATCAAGGCGAGTTACATGATCCCCCATGTTGTGCAAAAAAGCGGTTAGCTCCTTCG
GTCCTCCGATCGTTGTCAGAAGTAAGTTGGCCGCAGTGTTATCACTCATGGTTATGGCAGCACTGCATAA
TTCTCTTACTGTCATGCCATCCGTAAGATGCTTTTCTGTGACTGGTGAGTACTCAACCAAGTCATTCTGA
GAATAGTGTATGCGGCGACCGAGTTGCTCTTGCCCGGCGTCAATACGGGATAATACCGCGCCACATAGCA
GAACTTTAAAAGTGCTCATCATTGGAAAACGTTCTTCGGGGCGAAAACTCTCAAGGATCTTACCGCTGTT
GAGATCCAGTTCGATGTAACCCACTCGTGCACCCAACTGATCTTCAGCATCTTTTACTTTCACCAGCGTT
TCTGGGTGAGCAAAAACAGGAAGGCAAAATGCCGCAAAAAAGGGAATAAGGGCGACACGGAAATGTTGAA
TACTCATACTCTTCCTTTTTCAATATTATTGAAGCATTTATCAGGGTTATTGTCTCATGAGCGGATACAT
ATTTGAATGTATTTAGAAAAATAAACAAATAGGGGTTCCGCGCACATTTCCCCGAAAAGTGCCACCTGAA
CGAAGCATCTGTGCTTCATTTTGTAGAACAAAAATGCAACGCGAGAGCGCTAATTTTTCAAACAAAGAAT
CTGAGCTGCATTTTTACAGAACAGAAATGCAACGCGAAAGCGCTATTTTACCAACGAAGAATCTGTGCTT
CATTTTTGTAAAACAAAAATGCAACGCGAGAGCGCTAATTTTTCAAACAAAGAATCTGAGCTGCATTTTT
ACAGAACAGAAATGCAACGCGAGAGCGCTATTTTACCAACAAAGAATCTATACTTCTTTTTTGTTCTACA
AAAATGCATCCCGAGAGCGCTATTTTTCTAACAAAGCATCTTAGATTACTTTTTTTCTCCTTTGTGCGCT
CTATAATGCAGTCTCTTGATAACTTTTTGCACTGTAGGTCCGTTAAGGTTAGAAGAAGGCTACTTTGGTG
TCTATTTTCTCTTCCATAAAAAAAGCCTGACTCCACTTCCCGCGTTTACTGATTACTAGCGAAGCTGCGG
GTGCATTTTTTCAAGATAAAGGCATCCCCGATTATATTCTATACCGATGTGGATTGCGCATACTTTGTGA
ACAGAAAGTGATAGCGTTGATGATTCTTCATTGGTCAGAAAATTATGAACGGTTTCTTCTATTTTGTCTC
TATATACTACGTATAGGAAATGTTTACATTTTCGTATTGTTTTCGATTCACTCTATGAATAGTTCTTACT
ACAATTTTTTTGTCTAAAGAGTAATACTAGAGATAAACATAAAAAATGTAGAGGTCGAGTTTAGATGCAA
GTTCAAGGAGCGAAAGGTGGATGGGTAGGTTATATAGGGATATAGCACAGAGATATATAGCAAAGAGATA
CTTTTGAGCAATGTTTGTGGAAGCGGTATTCGCAATATTTTAGTAGCTCGTTACAGTCCGGTGCGTTTTT
GGTTTTTTGAAAGTGCGTCTTCAGAGCGCTTTTGGTTTTCAAAAGCGCTCTGAAGTTCCTATACTTTCTA
GCTAGAGAATAGGAACTTCGGAATAGGAACTTCAAAGCGTTTCCGAAAACGAGCGCTTCCGAAAATGCAA
CGCGAGCTGCGCACATACAGCTCACTGTTCACGTCGCACCTATATCTGCGTGTTGCCTGTATATATATAT
ACATGAGAAGAACGGCATAGTGCGTGTTTATGCTTAAATGCGTACTTATATGCGTCTATTTATGTAGGAT
GAAAGGTAGTCTAGTACCTCCTGTGATATTATCCCATTCCATGCGGGGTATCGTATGCTTCCTTCAGCAC
TACCCTTTAGCTGTTCTATATGCTGCCACTCCTCAATTGGATTAGTCTCATCCTTCAATGCTATCATTTC
CTTTGATATTGGATCATACTAAGAAACCATTATTATCATGACATTAACCTATAAAAATAGGCGTATCACG
AGGCCCTTTCGTCTCGCGCGTTTCGGTGATGACGGTGAAAACCTCTGACACATGCAGCTCCCGGAGACGG
TCACAGCTTGTCTGTAAGCGGATGCCGGGAGCAGACAAGCCCGTCAGGGCGCGTCAGCGGGTGTTGGCGG
GTGTCGGGGCTGGCTTAACTATGCGGCATCAGAGCAGATTGTACTGAGAGTGCACCATATCGACTACGTC
GTTAAGGCCGTTTCTGACAGAGTAAAATTCTTGAGGGAACTTTCACCATTATGGGAAATGGTTCAAGAAG
GTATTGACTTAAACTCCATCAAATGGTCAGGTCATTGAGTGTTTTTTATTTGTTGTATTTTTTTTTTTTT
AGAGAAAATCCTCCAATATATAAATTAGGAATCATAGTTTCATGATTTTCTGTTACACCTAACTTTTTGT
GTGGTGCCCTCCTCCTTGTCAATATTAATGTTAAAGTGCAATTCTTTTTCCTTATCACGTTGAGCCATTA
GTATCAATTTGCTTACCTGTATTCCTTTACATCCTCCTTTTTCTCCTTCTTGATAAATGTATGTAGATTG
CGTATATAGTTTCGTCTACCCTATGAACATATTCCATTTTGTAATTTCGTGTCGTTTCTATTATGAATTT
CATTTATAAAGTTTATGTACAAATATCATAAAAAAAGAGAATCTTTTTAAGCAAGGATTTTCTTAACTTC
TTCGGCGACAGCATCACCGACTTCGGTGGTACTGTTGGAACCACCTAAATCACCAGTTCTGATACCTGCA
TCCAAAACCTTTTTAACTGCATCTTCAATGGCCTTACCTTCTTCAGGCAAGTTCAATGACAATTTCAACA
TCATTGCAGCAGACAAGATAGTGGCGATAGGGTTGACCTTATTCTTTGGCAAATCTGGAGCAGAACCGTG
GCATGGTTCGTACAAACCAAATGCGGTGTTCTTGTCTGGCAAAGAGGCCAAGGACGCAGATGGCAACAAA
CCCAAGGAACCTGGGATAACGGAGGCTTCATCGGAGATGATATCACCAAACATGTTGCTGGTGATTATAA
TACCATTTAGGTGGGTTGGGTTCTTAACTAGGATCATGGCGGCAGAATCAATCAATTGATGTTGAACCTT
CAATGTAGGAAATTCGTTCTTGATGGTTTCCTCCACAGTTTTTCTCCATAATCTTGAAGAGGCCAAAACA
TTAGCTTTATCCAAGGACCAAATAGGCAATGGTGGCTCATGTTGTAGGGCCATGAAAGCGGCCATTCTTG
TGATTCTTTGCACTTCTGGAACGGTGTATTGTTCACTATCCCAAGCGACACCATCACCATCGTCTTCCTT
TCTCTTACCAAAGTAAATACCTCCCACTAATTCTCTGACAACAACGAAGTCAGTACCTTTAGCAAATTGT
GGCTTGATTGGAGATAAGTCTAAAAGAGAGTCGGATGCAAAGTTACATGGTCTTAAGTTGGCGTACAATT
GAAGTTCTTTACGGATTTTTAGTAAACCTTGTTCAGGTCTAACACTACCTGTACCCCATTTAGGACCACC
CACAGCACCTAACAAAACGGCATCAGCCTTCTTGGAGGCTTCCAGCGCCTCATCTGGAAGTGGAACACCT
GTAGCATCTATAGCAGCACCACCAATTAAATGATTTTCGAAATCGAACTTGACATTGGAACGAACATCAG
AAATAGCTTTAAGAACCTTAATGGCTTCGGCTGTGATTTCTTGACCAACGTGGTCACCTGGCAAAACGAC
GATCTTCTTAGGGGCAGACATTAGAATGGTATATCCTTGAAATATATATATATATATTGCTGAAATGTAA
AAGGTAAGAAAAGTTAGAAAGTAAGACGATTGCTAACCACCTATTGGAAAAAACAATAGGTCCTTAAATA
ATATTGTCAACTTCAAGTATTGTGATGCAAGCATTTAGTCATGAACGCTTCTCTATTCTATATGAAAAGC
CGGTTCCGGCGCTCTCACCTTTCCTTTTTCTCCCAATTTTTCAGTTGAAAAAGGTATATGCGTCAGGCGA
CCTCTGAAATTAACAAAAAATTTCCAGTCATCGAATTTGATTCTGTGCGATAGCGCCCCTGTGTGTTCTC
GTTATGTTGAGGAAAAAAATAATGGTTGCTAAGAGATTCGAACTCTTGCATCTTACGATACCTGAGTATT
CCCACAGTTAACTGCGGTCAAGATATTTCTTGAATCAGGCGCCTTAGACCGCTCGGCCAAACAACCAATT
ACTTGTTGAGAAATAGAGTATAATTATCCTATAAATATAACGTTTTTGAACACACATGAACAAGGAAGTA
CAGGACAATTGATTTTGAAGAGAATGTGGATTTTGATGTAATTGTTGGGATTCCATTTTTAATAAGGCAA
TAATATTAGGTATGTAGATATACTAGAAGTTCTCCTCGACCGGTCGATATGCGGTGTGAAATACCGCACA
GATGCGTAAGGAGAAAATACCGCATCAGGAAATTGTAAGCGTTAATATTTTGTTAAAATTCGCGTTAAAT
TTTTGTTAAATCAGCTCATTTTTTAACCAATAGGCCGAAATCGGCAAAATCCCTTATAAATCAAAAGAAT
AGACCGAGATAGGGT
[37 nt withheld, positions 11916-11952]
AAAGAACGTGGACTCCAACGTCAAAGG
[49 nt withheld, positions 11980-12028]
T
[91 nt withheld, positions 12030-12120]
G
[124 nt withheld, positions 12122-12245]
CCATTCGCCATTCAGGCTGCGCAACTGTTGGGAAGGGCGATCGGTGCGGGCCTCTTCGCTATTACGCCAG
CTGGCGAAAGGGGGATGTGCTGCAAGGCGATTAAGTTGGGTAACGCCAGGGTTTTCCCAGTCACGACGTT
